Addgene plasmid #162631: pcDNA4/TO-2xStrep-ORF68 C373A
Purpose: Expresses N-terminal 2x-Strep-tagged ORF68 C373A in mammalian cells
Depositing lab: Britt Glaunsinger. Depositing organization: University of California, Berkeley. Publication: A pentameric protein ring with novel architecture is required for herpesviral packaging. Didychuk AL, Gates SN, Gardner MR, Strong LM, Martin A, Glaunsinger BA. Elife. 2021 Feb 8;10. pii: 62261. doi: 10.7554/eLife.62261. PubMed 33554858.
Backbone
  Vector backbone: pcDNA4/TO
  Backbone manufacturer: Invitrogen
  Backbone size w/o insert (bp): 5111
  Total vector size (bp): 6512
  Vector type: Mammalian Expression
  Selectable markers: Zeocin
Growth in bacteria
  Bacterial resistance: Ampicillin, 100 μg/mL
  Growth temperature: 37°C
  Growth strain: DH5alpha
  Copy number: High Copy
Gene/Insert
  Gene/Insert name: ORF68
  Species: KSHV (HHV-8)
  Insert size (bp): 1401
  Mutation: Amino acid C373 mutated to alanine
  Promoter: CMV
  Tag / fusion protein: N-terminal 2xStrep-Tag II (N terminal on backbone)
  Cloning method: Ligation Independent Cloning
  Sequencing primers: 5′ CGCAAATGGGCGGTAGGCGTG; 3′ ACAGTGGGAGTGGCACCTT
Terms and licenses: Academic/Nonprofit Terms; Industry Terms: Not Available to Industry
How to cite: pcDNA4/TO-2xStrep-ORF68 C373A was a gift from Britt Glaunsinger (Addgene plasmid # 162631 ; http://n2t.net/addgene:162631 ; RRID:Addgene_162631)
