[The description below was written by a language model from this plasmid's Addgene catalogue record and pLannotate feature annotations shown in this document.]
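Description:
pcDNA4/TO-2xStrep-ORF68 C373A is a mammalian expression plasmid of about 6.5 kb, built on the Invitrogen pcDNA4/TO backbone. It produces a point mutant of the Kaposi's sarcoma-associated herpesvirus (KSHV/HHV-8) ORF68 protein. It replicates in E. coli from a high-copy ColE1/pUC-type origin and is selected with ampicillin through the bla gene. An f1 origin is also present. For selection in mammalian cells, an SV40 early promoter drives the Sh ble (BleoR) gene, which is followed by an SV40 polyadenylation signal and confers Zeocin resistance. The EM7 bacterial promoter upstream of the same gene allows it to be expressed in bacteria as well.

The expression cassette uses the human CMV immediate-early enhancer and promoter. Immediately downstream, the annotation software detected short tet-operator-containing fragments, which correspond to the tandem TetO sites typical of the /TO backbone. These sites make transcription repressible in cells expressing the Tet repressor and inducible with tetracycline or doxycycline, while in cells without the repressor the promoter is constitutive. The 1,401 bp ORF68 coding sequence carries an N-terminal 2xStrep-tag II supplied by the backbone and is terminated by the bovine growth hormone polyadenylation signal. The tag allows affinity capture on Strep-Tactin resin as well as detection.

ORF68 is the KSHV homologue of herpesvirus UL32, which is implicated in cleavage and packaging of viral genomic DNA into capsids. This version substitutes alanine for cysteine 373. The record does not state the rationale for the mutation, but the construct suits expression, purification or functional comparison of the mutant with wild-type ORF68 in transfected mammalian cells.
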