Features (pLannotate 1.2.2; 23 found; start..end, strand, type, name):
     27..79      -  misc_feature   bom (fragment): basis of mobility region from pBR322
    234..613     +  enhancer       CMV enhancer: human cytomegalovirus immediate early enhancer
    614..817     +  promoter       CMV promoter: human cytomegalovirus (CMV) immediate early promoter
    819..838     +  promoter       PLtetO-1 promoter (fragment): modified phage lambda PL promoter with tet operator sites (Lutz and Bujard, 1997)
    840..859     +  promoter       PLtetO-1 promoter (fragment): modified phage lambda PL promoter with tet operator sites (Lutz and Bujard, 1997)
    867..900     +  promoter       TRE3GV promoter (fragment): 3rd-generation Tet-responsive promoter that can be activated by binding of Tet-On® 3G, optimized for retroviral and lentiviral vectors
    989..1012    +  CDS            Twin-Strep-tag (fragment): two Strep-Tag®II moieties connected by a linker for enhanced binding to Strep-Tactin®, an engineered form of streptavidin (Schmidt et al., 2013)
   1083..2483    +  CDS            ORF68: UL32_HHV8P - Protein inferred from homology: Swiss-Prot protein existence level 3. Plays a role in efficient localization of neo-synthesized capsids to nuclear replication compartments, thereby controlling cleavage and packaging of virus genomic DNA. From Human herpesvirus 8 type P (isolate GK18) (HHV-8) (Kaposi's sarcoma-associated herpesvirus).
   2529..2753    +  polyA_signal   bGH poly(A) signal: bovine growth hormone polyadenylation signal
   2757..2778    +  promoter       SV40 promoter (fragment): SV40 enhancer and early promoter
   2799..3227    +  rep_origin     f1 ori (sequence partly withheld): f1 bacteriophage origin of replication; arrow indicates direction of (+) strand synthesis
   3241..3570    +  promoter       SV40 promoter: SV40 enhancer and early promoter
   3618..3665    +  promoter       EM7 promoter: synthetic bacterial promoter&nbsp
   3684..4058    +  CDS            BleoR: antibiotic-binding protein; Sh ble from Streptoalloteichus hindustanus; confers resistance to bleomycin, phleomycin, and Zeocin™
   4068..4193    +  CDS            ble (fragment): BLE_KLEPN - Experimental evidence at protein level: Swiss-Prot protein existence level 1. Binding protein with a strong affinity to the bleomycin family of antibiotics. Binds to CL990; an antimitotic-antibiotic compound. From Klebsiella pneumoniae.
   4188..4309    +  polyA_signal   SV40 poly(A) signal: SV40 polyadenylation signal
   4382..4398    -  protein_bind   lac operator: The lac repressor binds to the lac operator to inhibit transcription in E. coli. This inhibition can be relieved by adding lactose or isopropyl-β-D-thiogalactopyranoside (IPTG). lac repressor encoded by lacI
   4406..4436    -  promoter       lac promoter: promoter for the E. coli lac operon
   4451..4472    -  protein_bind   CAP binding site: CAP binding activates transcription in the presence of cAMP. E. coli catabolite activator protein
   4485..4577    -  CDS            lacI (fragment): lac repressor; lacI; The lac repressor binds to the lac operator to inhibit transcription in E. coli. This inhibition can be relieved by adding lactose or isopropyl-β-D-thiogalactopyranoside (IPTG).
   4760..5348    -  rep_origin     ori: high-copy-number ColE1/pMB1/pBR322/pUC origin of replication
   5519..6379    -  CDS            AmpR: β-lactamase; bla; confers resistance to ampicillin, carbenicillin, and related antibiotics
   6380..6484    -  promoter       AmpR promoter: bla
>Addgene plasmid #162631 | pcDNA4/TO-2xStrep-ORF68 C373A | addgene full sequence | sequence record 320648 | Addgene NGS Result
ACGGATCGGGAGATCTCCCGATCCCCTATGGTGCACTCTCAGTACAATCTGCTCTGATGCCGCATAGTTA
AGCCAGTATCTGCTCCCTGCTTGTGTGTTGGAGGTCGCTGAGTAGTGCGCGAGCAAAATTTAAGCTACAA
CAAGGCAAGGCTTGACCGACAATTGCATGAAGAATCTGCTTAGGGTTAGGCGTTTTGCGCTGCTTCGCGA
TGTACGGGCCAGATATACGCGTTGACATTGATTATTGACTAGTTATTAATAGTAATCAATTACGGGGTCA
TTAGTTCATAGCCCATATATGGAGTTCCGCGTTACATAACTTACGGTAAATGGCCCGCCTGGCTGACCGC
CCAACGACCCCCGCCCATTGACGTCAATAATGACGTATGTTCCCATAGTAACGCCAATAGGGACTTTCCA
TTGACGTCAATGGGTGGAGTATTTACGGTAAACTGCCCACTTGGCAGTACATCAAGTGTATCATATGCCA
AGTACGCCCCCTATTGACGTCAATGACGGTAAATGGCCCGCCTGGCATTATGCCCAGTACATGACCTTAT
GGGACTTTCCTACTTGGCAGTACATCTACGTATTAGTCATCGCTATTACCATGGTGATGCGGTTTTGGCA
GTACATCAATGGGCGTGGATAGCGGTTTGACTCACGGGGATTTCCAAGTCTCCACCCCATTGACGTCAAT
GGGAGTTTGTTTTGGCACCAAAATCAACGGGACTTTCCAAAATGTCGTAACAACTCCGCCCCATTGACGC
AAATGGGCGGTAGGCGTGTACGGTGGGAGGTCTATATAAGCAGAGCTCTCCCTATCAGTGATAGAGATCT
CCCTATCAGTGATAGAGATCGTCGACGAGCTCGTTTAGTGAACCGTCAGATCGCCTGGAGACGCCATCCA
CGCTGTTTTGACCTCCATAGAAGACACCGGGACCGATCCAGCCTCCGGACTCTAGCGTTTAAACTTAAGC
TTACCAATGTGGAGCCACCCCCAGTTCGAGAAGGGCGGCGGCAGCGGCGGCGGCAGCGGCGGCGGCAGCT
GGAGCCACCCCCAGTTCGAGAAGGGGGCGGCCATGTTTGTTCCCTGGCAACTCGGTACAATTACCCGTCA
CCGAGATGAGCTCCAAAAACTACTGGCAGCCTCCCTGCTCCCGGAGCACCCGGAGGAGAGCCTCGGTAAC
CCCATAATGACACAGATTCACCAGTCGCTCCAACCATCTTCCCCCTGCAGGGTCTGTCAGCTCCTATTTT
CTCTGGTCCGCGATTCGTCCACCCCCATGGGTTTCTTCGAGGACTATGCCTGCCTCTGCTTCTTCTGTCT
ATACGCCCCACACTGCTGGACCTCGACCATGGCGGCAGCGGCAGACCTGTGCGAGATCATGCATCTGCAC
TTTCCAGAAGAGGAGGCGACATACGGGCTATTCGGACCGGGTCGCCTTATGGGTATCGACTTGCAGCTGC
ACTTCTTTGTTCAAAAGTGCTTTAAGACCACCGCCGCCGAAAAAATACTGGGAATATCCAACCTGCAATT
TTTAAAATCAGAATTCATCCGGGGCATGCTCACAGGCACCATCACCTGCAACTTCTGCTTCAAAACGTCC
TGGCCCAGGACAGACAAGGAGGAGGCCACCGGCCCCACCCCATGCTGCCAGATTACAGACACCACCACCG
CACCCGCGAGCGGCATACCGGAACTAGCCCGGGCCACATTCTGCGGCGCAAGTCGCCCCACAAAGCCCAG
CCTACTTCCCGCGCTAATAGATATCTGGTCCACGAGCTCAGAGCTCCTTGACGAGCCGCGCCCTCGACTG
ATCGCAAGCGACATGAGTGAACTCAAATCCGTGGTCGCATCCCACGATCCGTTCTTCTCTCCCCCGCTTC
AGGCAGACACCTCCCAGGGTCCATGTCTAATGCACCCAACCCTGGGGCTACGATACAAAAACGGGACTGC
ATCCGTCTGCCTCCTCTGCGAGTGCCTTGCGGCACACCCAGAGGCACCCAAGGCGCTGCAGACCCTTCAG
TGCGAGGTAATGGGCCATATAGAAAACAACGTAAAGCTGGTAGACAGAATTGCCTTTGTGTTGGACAACC
CATTCGCCATGCCATATGTCTCAGATCCGCTACTTAGAGAGCTGATCCGGGGCTGTACCCCACAGGAAAT
TCACAAGCACCTGTTCTGCGACCCGCTGGCCGCCCTCAATGCTAAGGTGGTGTCAGAGGACGTACTATTC
CGCCTGCCCAGGGAGCAGGAGTATAAAAAGCTCAGGGCATCCGCGGCCGCCGGACAGCTCCTCGATGCCA
ACACCCTGTTCGACTGCGAGGTCGTGCAGACTTTGGTCTTTCTCTTTAAGGGTCTCCAAAACGCCAGGGT
GGGGAAAACCACCTCACTAGACATTATTCGGGAGCTAACCGCACAACTAAAAAGACACCGCCTAGACCTG
GCCCACCCCTCACAGACGTCACACTTGTACGCTTAATCGAGTCTAGAGGGCCCGTTTAAACCCGCTGATC
AGCCTCGACTGTGCCTTCTAGTTGCCAGCCATCTGTTGTTTGCCCCTCCCCCGTGCCTTCCTTGACCCTG
GAAGGTGCCACTCCCACTGTCCTTTCCTAATAAAATGAGGAAATTGCATCGCATTGTCTGAGTAGGTGTC
ATTCTATTCTGGGGGGTGGGGTGGGGCAGGACAGCAAGGGGGAGGATTGGGAAGACAATAGCAGGCATGC
TGGGGATGCGGTGGGCTCTATGGCTTCTGAGGCGGAAAGAACCAGCTGGGGCTCTAGGGGGTATCCCC
[124 nt withheld, positions 2799-2922]
C
[91 nt withheld, positions 2924-3014]
A
[49 nt withheld, positions 3016-3064]
CCTTTGACGTTGGAGTCCACGTTCTTT
[37 nt withheld, positions 3092-3128]
ACCCTATCTCGGTCTATTCTTTTGATTTATAAGGGATTTTGCCGATTTCGGCCTATTGGTTAAAAAATGA
GCTGATTTAACAAAAATTTAACGCGAATTAATTCTGTGGAATGTGTGTCAGTTAGGGTGTGGAAAGTCCC
CAGGCTCCCCAGCAGGCAGAAGTATGCAAAGCATGCATCTCAATTAGTCAGCAACCAGGTGTGGAAAGTC
CCCAGGCTCCCCAGCAGGCAGAAGTATGCAAAGCATGCATCTCAATTAGTCAGCAACCATAGTCCCGCCC
CTAACTCCGCCCATCCCGCCCCTAACTCCGCCCAGTTCCGCCCATTCTCCGCCCCATGGCTGACTAATTT
TTTTTATTTATGCAGAGGCCGAGGCCGCCTCTGCCTCTGAGCTATTCCAGAAGTAGTGAGGAGGCTTTTT
TGGAGGCCTAGGCTTTTGCAAAAAGCTCCCGGGAGCTTGTATATCCATTTTCGGATCTGATCAGCACGTG
TTGACAATTAATCATCGGCATAGTATATCGGCATAGTATAATACGACAAGGTGAGGAACTAAACCATGGC
CAAGTTGACCAGTGCCGTTCCGGTGCTCACCGCGCGCGACGTCGCCGGAGCGGTCGAGTTCTGGACCGAC
CGGCTCGGGTTCTCCCGGGACTTCGTGGAGGACGACTTCGCCGGTGTGGTCCGGGACGACGTGACCCTGT
TCATCAGCGCGGTCCAGGACCAGGTGGTGCCGGACAACACCCTGGCCTGGGTGTGGGTGCGCGGCCTGGA
CGAGCTGTACGCCGAGTGGTCGGAGGTCGTGTCCACGAACTTCCGGGACGCCTCCGGGCCGGCCATGACC
GAGATCGGCGAGCAGCCGTGGGGGCGGGAGTTCGCCCTGCGCGACCCGGCCGGCAACTGCGTGCACTTCG
TGGCCGAGGAGCAGGACTGACACGTGCTACGAGATTTCGATTCCACCGCCGCCTTCTATGAAAGGTTGGG
CTTCGGAATCGTTTTCCGGGACGCCGGCTGGATGATCCTCCAGCGCGGGGATCTCATGCTGGAGTTCTTC
GCCCACCCCAACTTGTTTATTGCAGCTTATAATGGTTACAAATAAAGCAATAGCATCACAAATTTCACAA
ATAAAGCATTTTTTTCACTGCATTCTAGTTGTGGTTTGTCCAAACTCATCAATGTATCTTATCATGTCTG
TATACCGTCGACCTCTAGCTAGAGCTTGGCGTAATCATGGTCATAGCTGTTTCCTGTGTGAAATTGTTAT
CCGCTCACAATTCCACACAACATACGAGCCGGAAGCATAAAGTGTAAAGCCTGGGGTGCCTAATGAGTGA
GCTAACTCACATTAATTGCGTTGCGCTCACTGCCCGCTTTCCAGTCGGGAAACCTGTCGTGCCAGCTGCA
TTAATGAATCGGCCAACGCGCGGGGAGAGGCGGTTTGCGTATTGGGCGCTCTTCCGCTTCCTCGCTCACT
GACTCGCTGCGCTCGGTCGTTCGGCTGCGGCGAGCGGTATCAGCTCACTCAAAGGCGGTAATACGGTTAT
CCACAGAATCAGGGGATAACGCAGGAAAGAACATGTGAGCAAAAGGCCAGCAAAAGGCCAGGAACCGTAA
AAAGGCCGCGTTGCTGGCGTTTTTCCATAGGCTCCGCCCCCCTGACGAGCATCACAAAAATCGACGCTCA
AGTCAGAGGTGGCGAAACCCGACAGGACTATAAAGATACCAGGCGTTTCCCCCTGGAAGCTCCCTCGTGC
GCTCTCCTGTTCCGACCCTGCCGCTTACCGGATACCTGTCCGCCTTTCTCCCTTCGGGAAGCGTGGCGCT
TTCTCATAGCTCACGCTGTAGGTATCTCAGTTCGGTGTAGGTCGTTCGCTCCAAGCTGGGCTGTGTGCAC
GAACCCCCCGTTCAGCCCGACCGCTGCGCCTTATCCGGTAACTATCGTCTTGAGTCCAACCCGGTAAGAC
ACGACTTATCGCCACTGGCAGCAGCCACTGGTAACAGGATTAGCAGAGCGAGGTATGTAGGCGGTGCTAC
AGAGTTCTTGAAGTGGTGGCCTAACTACGGCTACACTAGAAGAACAGTATTTGGTATCTGCGCTCTGCTG
AAGCCAGTTACCTTCGGAAAAAGAGTTGGTAGCTCTTGATCCGGCAAACAAACCACCGCTGGTAGCGGTG
GTTTTTTTGTTTGCAAGCAGCAGATTACGCGCAGAAAAAAAGGATCTCAAGAAGATCCTTTGATCTTTTC
TACGGGGTCTGACGCTCAGTGGAACGAAAACTCACGTTAAGGGATTTTGGTCATGAGATTATCAAAAAGG
ATCTTCACCTAGATCCTTTTAAATTAAAAATGAAGTTTTAAATCAATCTAAAGTATATATGAGTAAACTT
GGTCTGACAGTTACCAATGCTTAATCAGTGAGGCACCTATCTCAGCGATCTGTCTATTTCGTTCATCCAT
AGTTGCCTGACTCCCCGTCGTGTAGATAACTACGATACGGGAGGGCTTACCATCTGGCCCCAGTGCTGCA
ATGATACCGCGAGACCCACGCTCACCGGCTCCAGATTTATCAGCAATAAACCAGCCAGCCGGAAGGGCCG
AGCGCAGAAGTGGTCCTGCAACTTTATCCGCCTCCATCCAGTCTATTAATTGTTGCCGGGAAGCTAGAGT
AAGTAGTTCGCCAGTTAATAGTTTGCGCAACGTTGTTGCCATTGCTACAGGCATCGTGGTGTCACGCTCG
TCGTTTGGTATGGCTTCATTCAGCTCCGGTTCCCAACGATCAAGGCGAGTTACATGATCCCCCATGTTGT
GCAAAAAAGCGGTTAGCTCCTTCGGTCCTCCGATCGTTGTCAGAAGTAAGTTGGCCGCAGTGTTATCACT
CATGGTTATGGCAGCACTGCATAATTCTCTTACTGTCATGCCATCCGTAAGATGCTTTTCTGTGACTGGT
GAGTACTCAACCAAGTCATTCTGAGAATAGTGTATGCGGCGACCGAGTTGCTCTTGCCCGGCGTCAATAC
GGGATAATACCGCGCCACATAGCAGAACTTTAAAAGTGCTCATCATTGGAAAACGTTCTTCGGGGCGAAA
ACTCTCAAGGATCTTACCGCTGTTGAGATCCAGTTCGATGTAACCCACTCGTGCACCCAACTGATCTTCA
GCATCTTTTACTTTCACCAGCGTTTCTGGGTGAGCAAAAACAGGAAGGCAAAATGCCGCAAAAAAGGGAA
TAAGGGCGACACGGAAATGTTGAATACTCATACTCTTCCTTTTTCAATATTATTGAAGCATTTATCAGGG
TTATTGTCTCATGAGCGGATACATATTTGAATGTATTTAGAAAAATAAACAAATAGGGGTTCCGCGCACA
TTTCCCCGAAAAGTGCCACCTGACGTCG
